>Addgene plasmid #49136 | pEMS2058 | depositor full sequence | sequence record 73237 | pEMS2058 sequence 6693 bps
CTGCGCGCTCGCTCGCTCACTGAGGCCGCCCGGGCAAAGCCCGGGCGTCGGGCGACCTTTGGTCGCCCGG
CCTCAGTGAGCGAGCGAGCGCGCAGAGAGGGAGTGGCCAACTCCATCACTAGGGGTTCCTTGTAGTTAAT
GATTAACCCGCCATGCTACTTATCTACGTAGCCATGCTCTAGGAAGATCGGAATTCCCTAGGCCGGCCAC
GCGTTGACATTGATTATTGACTAGTTATTAATAGTAATCAATTACGGGGTCATTAGTTCATAGCCCATAT
ATGGAGTTCCGCGTTACATAACTTACGGTAAATGGCCCGCCTGGCTGACCGCCCAACGACCCCCGCCCAT
TGACGTCAATAATGACGTATGTTCCCATAGTAACGCCAATAGGGACTTTCCATTGACGTCAATGGGTGGA
CTATTTACGGTAAACTGCCCACTTGGCAGTACATCAAGTGTATCATATGCCAAGTACGCCCCCTATTGAC
GTCAATGACGGTAAATGGCCCGCCTGGCATTATGCCCAGTACATGACCTTATGGGACTTTCCTACTTGGC
AGTACATCTACGTATTAGTCATCGCTATTACCATGGGTCGAGGTGAGCCCCACGTTCTGCTTCACTCTCC
CCATCTCCCCCCCCTCCCCACCCCCAATTTTGTATTTATTTATTTTTTAATTATTTTGTGCAGCGATGGG
GGCGGGGGGGGGGGGGGCGCGCGCCAGGCGGGGCGGGGCGGGGCGAGGGGCGGGGCGGGGCGAGGCGGAG
AGGTGCGGCGGCAGCCAATCAGAGCGGCGCGCTCCGAAAGTTTCCTTTTATGGCGAGGCGGCGGCGGCGG
CGGCCCTATAAAAAGCGAAGCGCGCGGCGGGCGGGAGTCGCTGCGTTGCCTTCGCCCCGTGCCCCGCTCC
GCGCCGCCTCGCGCCGCCCGCCCCGGCTCTGACTGACCGCGTTACTCCCACAGGTGAGCGGGCGGGACGG
CCCTTCTCCTCCGGGCTGTAATTAGCGCTTGGTTTAATGACGGCTCGTTTCTTTTCTGTGGCTGCGTGAA
AGCCTTAAAGGGCTCCGGGAGGGCCCTTTGTGCGGGGGGGAGCGGCTCGGGGGGTGCGTGCGTGTGTGTG
TGCGTGGGGAGCGCCGCGTGCGGCCCGCGCTGCCCGGCGGCTGTGAGCGCTGCGGGCGCGGCGCGGGGCT
TTGTGCGCTCCGCGTGTGCGCGAGGGGAGCGCGGCCGGGGGCGGTGCCCCGCGGTGCGGGGGGGCTGCGA
GGGGAACAAAGGCTGCGTGCGGGGTGTGTGCGTGGGGGGGTGAGCAGGGGGTGTGGGCGCGGCGGTCGGG
CTGTAACCCCCCCCTGCACCCCCCTCCCCGAGTTGCTGAGCACGGCCCGGCTTCGGGTGCGGGGCTCCGT
GCGGGGCGTGGCGCGGGGCTCGCCGTGCCGGGCGGGGGGTGGCGGCAGGTGGGGGTGCCGGGCGGGGCGG
GGCCGCCTCGGGCCGGGGAGGGCTCGGGGGAGGGGCGCGGCGGCCCCGGAGCGCCGGCGGCTGTCGAGGC
GCGGCGAGCCGCAGCCATTGCCTTTTATGGTAATCGTGCGAGAGGGCGCAGGGACTTCCTTTGTCCCAAA
TCTGGCGGAGCCGAAATCTGGGAGGCGCCGCCGCACCCCCTCTAGCGGGCGCGGGCGAAGCGGTGCGGCG
CCGGCAGGAAGGAAATGGGCGGGGAGGGCCTTCGTGCGTCGCCGCGCCGCCGTCCCCTTCTCCATCTCCA
GCCTCGGGGCTGCCGCAGGGGGACGGCTGCCTTCGGGGGGGACGGGGCAGGGCGGGGTTCGGCTTCTGGC
GTGTGACCGGCGGCTCTAGAGCCTCTGCTAACCATGTTCATGCCTTCTTCTTTTTCCTACAGCTCCTGGG
CAACGTGCTGGTTGTTGTGCTGTCTCATCATTTTGGCAAAGAATTGGCGCGCCGAAGTTGGTCGTGAGGC
ACTGGGCAGGTAAGTATCAAGGTTACAAGACAGGTTTAAGGAGACCAATAGAAACTGGGCTTGTCGAGAC
AGAGAAGACTCTTGCGTTTCTGATAGGCACCTATTGGTCTTACTGACATCCACTTTGCCTTTCTCTCCAC
AGGTGTCCACTCCCAGGCGGCCGCCACCATGGTGAGCAAGGGCGAGGAGCTGTTCACCGGGGTGGTGCCC
ATCCTGGTCGAGCTGGACGGCGACGTAAACGGCCACAAGTTCAGCGTGTCCGGCGAGGGCGAGGGCGATG
CCACCTACGGCAAGCTGACCCTGAAGTTCATCTGCACCACCGGCAAGCTGCCCGTGCCCTGGCCCACCCT
CGTGACCACCTTCACCTACGGCGTGCAGTGCTTCGCCCGCTACCCCGACCACATGAAGCAGCACGACTTC
TTCAAGTCCGCCATGCCCGAAGGCTACGTCCAGGAGCGCACCATCTTCTTCAAGGACGACGGCAACTACA
AGACCCGCGCCGAGGTGAAGTTCGAGGGCGACACCCTGGTGAACCGCATCGAGCTGAAGGGCATCGACTT
CAAGGAGGACGGCAACATCCTGGGGCACAAGCTGGAGTACAACTACAACAGCCACAAGGTCTATATCACC
GCCGACAAGCAGAAGAACGGCATCAAGGTGAACTTCAAGACCCGCCACAACATCGAGGACGGCAGCGTGC
AGCTCGCCGACCACTACCAGCAGAACACCCCCATCGGCGACGGCCCCGTGCTGCTGCCCGACAACCACTA
CCTGAGCACCCAGTCCGCCCTGAGCAAAGACCCCAACGAGAAGCGCGATCACATGGTCCTGCTGGAGTTC
GTGACCGCCGCCGGGATCACTCTCGGCATGGACGAGCTGTACAAGTAAGCGGCCGCGATCGCTCAACCTC
TGGATTACAAAATTTGTGAAAGATTGACTGGTATTCTTAACTATGTTGCTCCTTTTACGCTATGTGGATA
CGCTGCTTTAATGCCTTTGTATCATGCTATTGCTTCCCGTATGGCTTTCATTTTCTCCTCCTTGTATAAA
TCCTGGTTGCTGTCTCTTTATGAGGAGTTGTGGCCCGTTGTCAGGCAACGTGGCGTGGTGTGCACTGTGT
TTGCTGACGCAACCCCCACTGGTTGGGGCATTGCCACCACCTGTCAGCTCCTTTCCGGGACTTTCGCTTT
CCCCCTCCCTATTGCCACGGCGGAACTCATCGCCGCCTGCCTTGCCCGCTGCTGGACAGGGGCTCGGCTG
TTGGGCACTGACAATTCCGTGGTGTTGTCGGGGAAATCATCGTCCTTTCCTTGGCTGCTCGCCTGTGTTG
CCACCTGGATTCTGCGCGGGACGTCCTTCTGCTACGTCCCTTCGGCCCTCAATCCAGCGGACCTTCCTTC
CCGCGGCCTGCTGCCGGCTCTGCGGCCTCTTCCGCGTCTTCGCCTTCGCCCTCAGACGAGTCGGATCTCC
CTTTGGGCCGCCTCCCCGCGATCGCAGACATGATAAGATACATTGATGAGTTTGGACAAACCACAACTAG
AATGCAGTGAAAAAAATGCTTTATTTGTGAAATTTGTGATGCTATTGCTTTATTTGTAACCATTATAAGC
TGCAATAAACAAGTTAACAACAACAATTGCATTCATTTTATGTTTCAGGTTCAGGGGGAGATGTGGGAGG
TTTTTTAAAGCAAGTAAAACCTCTACAAATGTGGTAGTCGAAATTCCCGATAAGGATCTTCCTAGAGCAT
GGCTACGTAGATAAGTAGCATGGCGGGTTAATCATTAACTACAAGGAACCCCTAGTGATGGAGTTGGCCA
CTCCCTCTCTGCGCGCTCGCTCGCTCACTGAGGCCGGGCGACCAAAGGTCGCCCGACGCCCGGGCTTTGC
CCGGGCGGCCTCAGTGAGCGAGCGAGCGCGCAGCCTTAATTAACCTAATTCACTGGCCGTCGTTTTACAA
CGTCGTGACTGGGAAAACCCTGGCGTTACCCAACTTAATCGCCTTGCAGCACATCCCCCTTTCGCCAGCT
GGCGTAATAGCGAAGAGGCCCGCACCGATCGCCCTTCCCAACAGTTGCGCAGCCTGAATGGCGAATGGG
[124 nt withheld, positions 4060-4183]
C
[91 nt withheld, positions 4185-4275]
A
[49 nt withheld, positions 4277-4325]
CCTTTGACGTTGGAGTCCACGTTCTTT
[37 nt withheld, positions 4353-4389]
ACCCTATCTCGGTCTATTCTTTTGATTTATAAGGGATTTTGCCGATTTCGGCCTATTGGTTAAAAAATGA
GCTGATTTAACAAAAATTTAACGCGAATTTTAACAAAATATTAACGCTTACAATTTAGGTGGCACTTTTC
GGGGAAATGTGCGCGGAACCCCTATTTGTTTATTTTTCTAAATACATTCAAATATGTATCCGCTCATGAG
ACAATAACCCTGATAAATGCTTCAATAATATTGAAAAAGGAAGAGTATGAGTATTCAACATTTCCGTGTC
GCCCTTATTCCCTTTTTTGCGGCATTTTGCCTTCCTGTTTTTGCTCACCCAGAAACGCTGGTGAAAGTAA
AAGATGCTGAAGATCAGTTGGGTGCACGAGTGGGTTACATCGAACTGGATCTCAACAGCGGTAAGATCCT
TGAGAGTTTTCGCCCCGAAGAACGTTTTCCAATGATGAGCACTTTTAAAGTTCTGCTATGTGGCGCGGTA
TTATCCCGTATTGACGCCGGGCAAGAGCAACTCGGTCGCCGCATACACTATTCTCAGAATGACTTGGTTG
AGTACTCACCAGTCACAGAAAAGCATCTTACGGATGGCATGACAGTAAGAGAATTATGCAGTGCTGCCAT
AACCATGAGTGATAACACTGCGGCCAACTTACTTCTGACAACGATCGGAGGACCGAAGGAGCTAACCGCT
TTTTTGCACAACATGGGGGATCATGTAACTCGCCTTGATCGTTGGGAACCGGAGCTGAATGAAGCCATAC
CAAACGACGAGCGTGACACCACGATGCCTGTAGCAATGGCAACAACGTTGCGCAAACTATTAACTGGCGA
ACTACTTACTCTAGCTTCCCGGCAACAATTAATAGACTGGATGGAGGCGGATAAAGTTGCAGGACCACTT
CTGCGCTCGGCCCTTCCGGCTGGCTGGTTTATTGCTGATAAATCTGGAGCCGGTGAGCGTGGGTCTCGCG
GTATCATTGCAGCACTGGGGCCAGATGGTAAGCCCTCCCGTATCGTAGTTATCTACACGACGGGGAGTCA
GGCAACTATGGATGAACGAAATAGACAGATCGCTGAGATAGGTGCCTCACTGATTAAGCATTGGTAACTG
TCAGACCAAGTTTACTCATATATACTTTAGATTGATTTAAAACTTCATTTTTAATTTAAAAGGATCTAGG
TGAAGATCCTTTTTGATAATCTCATGACCAAAATCCCTTAACGTGAGTTTTCGTTCCACTGAGCGTCAGA
CCCCGTAGAAAAGATCAAAGGATCTTCTTGAGATCCTTTTTTTCTGCGCGTAATCTGCTGCTTGCAAACA
AAAAAACCACCGCTACCAGCGGTGGTTTGTTTGCCGGATCAAGAGCTACCAACTCTTTTTCCGAAGGTAA
CTGGCTTCAGCAGAGCGCAGATACCAAATACTGTTCTTCTAGTGTAGCCGTAGTTAGGCCACCACTTCAA
GAACTCTGTAGCACCGCCTACATACCTCGCTCTGCTAATCCTGTTACCAGTGGCTGCTGCCAGTGGCGAT
AAGTCGTGTCTTACCGGGTTGGACTCAAGACGATAGTTACCGGATAAGGCGCAGCGGTCGGGCTGAACGG
GGGGTTCGTGCACACAGCCCAGCTTGGAGCGAACGACCTACACCGAACTGAGATACCTACAGCGTGAGCT
ATGAGAAAGCGCCACGCTTCCCGAAGGGAGAAAGGCGGACAGGTATCCGGTAAGCGGCAGGGTCGGAACA
GGAGAGCGCACGAGGGAGCTTCCAGGGGGAAACGCCTGGTATCTTTATAGTCCTGTCGGGTTTCGCCACC
TCTGACTTGAGCGTCGATTTTTGTGATGCTCGTCAGGGGGGCGGAGCCTATGGAAAAACGCCAGCAACGC
GGCCTTTTTACGGTTCCTGGCCTTTTGCTGGCCTTTTGCTCACATGTTCTTTCCTGCGTTATCCCCTGAT
TCTGTGGATAACCGTATTACCGCCTTTGAGTGAGCTGATACCGCTCGCCGCAGCCGAACGACCGAGCGCA
GCGAGTCAGTGAGCGAGGAAGCGGAAGAGCGCCCAATACGCAAACCGCCTCTCCCCGCGCGTTGGCCGAT
TCATTAATGCAGCTGGCACGACAGGTTTCCCGACTGGAAAGCGGGCAGTGAGCGCAACGCAATTAATGTG
AGTTAGCTCACTCATTAGGCACCCCAGGCTTTACACTTTATGCTTCCGGCTCGTATGTTGTGTGGAATTG
TGAGCGGATAACAATTTCACACAGGAAACAGCTATGACCATGATTACGCCAGATTTAATTAAGG
Features (pLannotate 1.2.2; 19 found; start..end, strand, type, name):
    216..595     +  enhancer       CMV enhancer: human cytomegalovirus immediate early enhancer
    598..873     +  promoter       chicken β-actin promoter: No description available
    874..1882    +  intron         chimeric intron: chimera between introns from chicken β-actin and rabbit β-globin
   1970..2102    +  intron         chimeric intron: chimera between introns from human β-globin and immunoglobulin heavy chain genes
   2129..2848    +  CDS            EmGFP: Emerald GFP mammalian codon-optimized
   2863..3449    +  misc_feature   WPRE: woodchuck hepatitis virus posttranscriptional regulatory element
   3464..3585    -  polyA_signal   SV40 poly(A) signal: SV40 polyadenylation signal
   3608..3676    -  CDS            large T antigen (fragment): large T antigen from SV40 (simian virus 40)
   3754..3884    +  repeat_region  AAV2 ITR (fragment): inverted terminal repeat of adeno-associated virus serotype 2 inverted
   3898..4055    +  CDS            lacZα (fragment): LacZα fragment of β-galactosidase; lacZ fragment
   4060..4488    +  rep_origin     f1 ori (sequence partly withheld): f1 bacteriophage origin of replication; arrow indicates direction of (+) strand synthesis
   4541..4645    +  promoter       AmpR promoter: bla
   4646..5506    +  CDS            AmpR: β-lactamase; bla; confers resistance to ampicillin, carbenicillin, and related antibiotics
   5677..6265    +  rep_origin     ori: high-copy-number ColE1/pMB1/pBR322/pUC origin of replication
   6448..6540    +  CDS            lacI (fragment): lac repressor; lacI; The lac repressor binds to the lac operator to inhibit transcription in E. coli. This inhibition can be relieved by adding lactose or isopropyl-β-D-thiogalactopyranoside (IPTG).
   6553..6574    +  protein_bind   CAP binding site: CAP binding activates transcription in the presence of cAMP. E. coli catabolite activator protein
   6589..6619    +  promoter       lac promoter: promoter for the E. coli lac operon
   6627..6643    +  protein_bind   lac operator: The lac repressor binds to the lac operator to inhibit transcription in E. coli. This inhibition can be relieved by adding lactose or isopropyl-β-D-thiogalactopyranoside (IPTG). lac repressor encoded by lacI
   6693..130     -  repeat_region  AAV2 ITR (fragment) (across the origin): inverted terminal repeat of adeno-associated virus serotype 2 inverted
