[The description below was written by a language model from this plasmid's Addgene catalogue record and pLannotate feature annotations shown in this document.]
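Description:
pEMS2058 is a single-stranded AAV transfer plasmid built on an AAV2 backbone for mammalian expression of Emerald GFP under the ubiquitous CAGGS promoter. The expression cassette is flanked by two AAV2 inverted terminal repeats (both annotated as fragments, one spanning the plasmid's numbering origin). The ITRs are the cis elements needed for replication and packaging of the intervening DNA into AAV particles when rep, cap and helper functions are supplied in trans. In bacteria the plasmid is maintained through a ColE1/pUC-type origin and selected with ampicillin via the bla gene. The catalogue lists it as low copy and grown in a recombination-deficient strain, a common choice for keeping ITRs stable. An f1 origin and remnants of a lac cloning region (lacZα and lacI fragments, lac promoter and operator, CAP site) are backbone carry-overs.

The CAGGS promoter appears in the feature table as its usual parts: the CMV immediate-early enhancer, the chicken β-actin promoter and a chicken β-actin/rabbit β-globin chimeric intron. A second, short chimeric intron (human β-globin/immunoglobulin heavy chain) follows, then the mammalian codon-optimized EmGFP coding sequence. Downstream, a WPRE boosts transcript stability and expression, and an SV40 polyadenylation signal with a small adjacent large T antigen fragment terminates the message; both are annotated on the reverse strand.

The construct belongs to a series of AAV plasmids used to evaluate MiniPromoters, and the associated publication concerns expression in retinal ganglion cells of mouse and primate retina. With a strong ubiquitous promoter, pEMS2058 would plausibly serve as a broadly expressing comparison vector, though the record does not state this role. The depositor comment about a minipromoter location appears generic to the series, since CAGGS occupies the promoter position here.
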