Addgene plasmid #49136: pEMS2058
Purpose: AAV plasmid with CAGGS promoter driving expression of EmGFP. Contains WPRE.
Depositing lab: Elizabeth Simpson. Depositing organization: University of British Columbia. Publication: New MiniPromoter Ple345 (NEFL) Drives Strong and Specific Expression in Retinal Ganglion Cells of Mouse and Primate Retina. Simpson E, Korecki AJ, Fornes O, McGill TJ, Cueva-Vargas JL, Agostinone J, Farkas RA, Hickmott JW, Lam SL, Mathelier A, Renner LM, Stoddard J, Zhou M, Di Polo A, Neuringer M, Wasserman WW. Hum Gene Ther. 2018 Jul 31. doi: 10.1089/hum.2018.118. PubMed 30062914.
Backbone
  Vector backbone: AAV2
  Vector type: Mammalian Expression, AAV
Growth in bacteria
  Bacterial resistance: Ampicillin, 100 μg/mL
  Growth temperature: 37°C
  Growth strain: SURE
  Copy number: Low Copy
Gene/Insert
  Gene/Insert name: ssAAV-CAGGS-emGFP-WPRE (alt name: emGFP)
  Species: Synthetic
  Promoter: CAGGS
  Cloning method: Restriction Enzyme; 5′ cloning site Unknown (unknown if destroyed); 3′ cloning site Unknown (unknown if destroyed)
Terms and licenses: Academic/Nonprofit Terms; Industry Terms: Not Available to Industry
Depositor comments: Please see the annotated GenBank file and the additional image file for the specific location of the minipromoter in this plasmid.
How to cite: pEMS2058 was a gift from Elizabeth Simpson (Addgene plasmid # 49136 ; http://n2t.net/addgene:49136 ; RRID:Addgene_49136)
