>Addgene plasmid #49136 | pEMS2058 | addgene partial sequence | sequence record 82341 | EGFP-N 5'-CGTCGCCGTCCAGCTCGACCAG-3'
CTCGCCCTTGCTCACCATGGTGGCGGCCGCCTGGGAGTGGACACCTGTGGAGAGAAAGGCAAAGTGGATG
TCAGTAAGACCAATAGGTGCCTATCAGAAACGCAAGAGTCTTCTCTGTCTCGACAAGCCCAGTTTCTATT
GGTCTCCTTAAACCTGTCTTGTAACCTTGATACTTACCTGCCCAGTGCCTCACGACCAACTTCGGCGCGC
CAATTCTTTGCCAAAATGATGAGACAGCACAACAACCAGCACGTTGCCCAGGAGCTGTAGGAAAAAGAAG
AAGGCATGAACATGGTTAGCAGAGGCTCTAGAGCCGCCGGTCACACGCCAGAAGCCGAACCCCGCCCTGC
CCCGTCCCCCCCGAAGGCAGCCGTCCCCCTGCGGCAGCCCCGAGGCTGGAGATGGAGAAGGGGACGGCGG
CGCGGCGACGCACGAAGGCCCTCCCCGCCCATTTCCTTCCTGCCGGCGCCGCACCGCTTCGCCCGCGCCC
GCTAGAGGGGGTGCGGCGGCGCCTCCCAGATTTCGGCTCCGCCAGATTTGGGACAAAGGAAGTCCCTGCG
CCCTCTCGCACGATTACCATAAAAGGCAATGGCTGCGGCTCGCCGCGCCTCGACAGCCGCCGGCGCTCCG
GGGCCGCCGCGCC
