>Addgene plasmid #49136 | pEMS2058 | addgene partial sequence | sequence record 82342 | EGFP-C 5'-CATGGTCCTGCTGGAGTTCGTG-3'
AGTAAGCGGCCGCGATCGCTCAACCTCTGGATTACAAAATTTGTGAAAGATTGACTGGTATTCTTAACTA
TGTTGCTCCTTTTACGCTATGTGGATACGCTGCTTTAATGCCTTTGTATCATGCTATTGCTTCCCGTATG
GCTTTCATTTTCTCCTCCTTGTATAAATCCTGGTTGCTGTCTCTTTATGAGGAGTTGTGGCCCGTTGTCA
GGCAACGTGGCGTGGTGTGCACTGTGTTTGCTGACGCAACCCCCACTGGTTGGGGCATTGCCACCACCTG
TCAGCTCCTTTCCGGGACTTTCGCTTTCCCCCTCCCTATTGCCACGGCGGAACTCATCGCCGCCTGCCTT
GCCCGCTGCTGGACAGGGGCTCGGCTGTTGGGCACTGACAATTCCGTGGTGTTGTCGGGGAAATCATCGT
CCTTTCCTTGGCTGCTCGCCTGTGTTGCCACCTGGATTCTGCGCGGGACGTCCTTCTGCTACGTCCCTTC
GGCCCTCAATCCAGCGGACCTTCCTTCCCGCGGCCTGCTGCCGGCTCTGCGGCCTCTTCCGCGTCTTCGC
CTTCGCCCTCAGACGAGTCGGATCTCCCTTTGGGCCGCCTCCCCGCGATCGCAGACATGATAAGATACAT
TGATGAGTTTGGACAAACCACAACTAGAATGCAGTGAAAAAAATGCTTTATTTGTGAAATTTGTGATGCT
ATTGCTTTATTTGTAACCATTATAAGCTGCAATAAACAAGTTAACAACAACAATTGCATTCATTTTATGT
TTCAGGTTCAGGGGGAGATGTGGGA
